Addgene plasmid #175304: pH6HTC_RBFOX2-Halo
Purpose: Production of HaloTag fusion protein
Depositing lab: Claudia Kutter. Depositing organization: Karolinska Institutet. Publication: Large-scale identification of RBP-RNA interactions by RAPseq refines essentials of post-transcriptional gene regulation. Atanasoai I, Papavasileiou S, Preiß N, Kutter C. bioRxiv 2021.11.08.467743 10.1101/2021.11.08.467743.
Backbone
  Vector backbone: pH6HTC_minus_cer-region
  Vector type: Bacterial Expression ; Cell Free Expression
Growth in bacteria
  Bacterial resistance: Ampicillin, 100 μg/mL
  Growth temperature: 37°C
  Growth strain: DH5alpha
  Copy number: High Copy
Gene/Insert
  Gene/Insert name: RBFOX2
  Species: H. sapiens (human)
  Entrez Gene: RBFOX2 (a.k.a. FOX2, Fox-2, HNRBP2, HRNBP2, RBM9, RTA, dJ106I20.3, fxh)
  Tag / fusion protein: HaloTag-6xHis (C terminal on backbone)
  Cloning method: Gibson Cloning
Terms and licenses: Academic/Nonprofit Terms; Industry Terms: Not Available to Industry
Depositor comments: Please visit https://doi.org/10.1101/2021.11.08.467743 for bioRxiv preprint.
How to cite: pH6HTC_RBFOX2-Halo was a gift from Claudia Kutter (Addgene plasmid # 175304 ; http://n2t.net/addgene:175304 ; RRID:Addgene_175304)
