[The description below was written by a language model from this plasmid's Addgene catalogue record and pLannotate feature annotations shown in this document.]
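Description:
pH6HTC_RBFOX2-Halo is a 4,585-nt bacterial and cell-free expression plasmid for producing human RBFOX2 as a HaloTag fusion protein. It is built on a pH6HTC backbone from which the cer region has been removed. It replicates in E. coli from a high-copy ColE1/pUC-type origin and is selected with ampicillin through a β-lactamase gene driven by its own bla promoter.

The expression cassette is driven by a T7 promoter, so transcription depends on T7 RNA polymerase, supplied either by a suitable bacterial host or by a coupled in vitro transcription/translation system. Downstream lies the RBFOX2 coding sequence, inserted by Gibson cloning and annotated across the numbering origin of the circular record. It is followed by a TEV protease recognition site and then the HaloTag, a modified bacterial dehalogenase that bonds covalently to chloroalkane ligands. The catalogue entry lists the C-terminal tag as HaloTag-6xHis; the His tag itself is not picked out in the feature table. A T7 terminator closes the cassette. The rrnB T1 and T2 terminators sit upstream of the T7 promoter, where they would be expected to limit read-through transcription from the backbone. A short AmpR promoter fragment and a fragment matching Tn5 transposase are also annotated and appear to be backbone remnants rather than functional parts.

RBFOX2 is an RNA-binding protein that regulates alternative splicing through UGCAUG-type motifs. The stated purpose is production of the HaloTag fusion, which allows covalent capture of the protein on chloroalkane resins or beads, with the TEV site offering a way to release RBFOX2 from the tag. The associated publication concerns large-scale identification of protein–RNA interactions.
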