Features (pLannotate 1.2.2; 12 found; start..end, strand, type, name):
    207..227     +  CDS            TEV site: tobacco etch virus (TEV) protease recognition and cleavage site
    243..1126    +  CDS            HaloTag® (fragment): modified bacterial dehalogenase that forms covalent bonds with chloroalkane derivatives
   1170..1217    +  terminator     T7 terminator: transcription terminator for bacteriophage T7 RNA polymerase
   1227..1403    -  CDS            tnpA (fragment): TN5P_ECOLX - Also known as tnp. Experimental evidence at protein level: Swiss-Prot protein existence level 1. Mediates transposition of transposon Tn5 by a 'cut and paste' mechanism. First, the monomeric transposase binds the 19 bp inverted DNA repeats flanking the transposon. Then, dimerization of the DNA- bound transposase creates a synaptic DNA complex. After nicking of the first DNA strand, excision of the transposon proceeds through a series of intermediates. The transposase then mediates the insertion of the transposon at a new site by strand transfer. The activity of the wild- type tran
   1446..1550    +  promoter       AmpR promoter: bla
   1551..2411    +  CDS            AmpR: β-lactamase; bla; confers resistance to ampicillin, carbenicillin, and related antibiotics
   2569..3157    -  rep_origin     ori: high-copy-number ColE1/pMB1/pBR322/pUC origin of replication
   3235..3321    +  terminator     rrnB T1 terminator: Escherichia coli rrnB; transcription terminator T1 from the E. coli rrnB gene
   3413..3440    +  terminator     rrnB T2 terminator: transcription terminator T2 from the E. coli rrnB gene
   3459..3502    +  promoter       AmpR promoter (fragment): bla
   3522..3540    +  promoter       T7 promoter: promoter for bacteriophage T7 RNA polymerase
   3628..164     +  CDS            RBFOX2 (across the origin): RFOX2_HUMAN - Also known as FOX2, HRNBP2, RBM9, RTA. Experimental evidence at protein level: Swiss-Prot protein existence level 1. RNA-binding protein that regulates alternative splicing events by binding to 5'-UGCAUGU-3' elements. Prevents binding of U2AF2 to the 3'-splice site. Regulates alternative splicing of tissue- specific exons and of differentially spliced exons during erythropoiesis (By similarity). RNA-binding protein that seems to act as a coregulatory factor of ER-alpha. From Homo sapiens (Human).
>Addgene plasmid #175304 | pH6HTC_RBFOX2-Halo | addgene full sequence | sequence record 345489 | Addgene NGS Result
CAACCGCAGCCACCGCTGCTGCAGCCGCTGCAGCCGCTTACAGTGACGGTTATGGCAGGGTGTACACAGC
CGACCCCTACCATGCCCTTGCCCCTGCCGCTAGCTATGGAGTTGGCGCTGTGGCGAGTTTATACCGAGGT
GGCTACAGCCGATTTGCCCCCTACGGCGGCTCCGGCTCCTGCAGGCGAGCTCTCGAGCCAACCACTGAGG
ATCTGTACTTTCAGAGCGATAACGATGGATCCGAAATCGGTACTGGCTTTCCATTCGACCCCCATTATGT
GGAAGTCCTGGGCGAGCGCATGCACTACGTCGATGTTGGTCCGCGCGATGGCACCCCTGTGCTGTTCCTG
CACGGTAACCCGACCTCCTCCTACGTGTGGCGCAACATCATCCCGCATGTTGCACCGACCCATCGCTGCA
TTGCTCCAGACCTGATCGGTATGGGCAAATCCGACAAACCAGACCTGGGTTATTTCTTCGACGACCACGT
CCGCTTCATGGATGCCTTCATCGAAGCCCTGGGTCTGGAAGAGGTCGTCCTGGTCATTCACGACTGGGGC
TCCGCTCTGGGTTTCCACTGGGCCAAGCGCAATCCAGAGCGCGTCAAAGGTATTGCATTTATGGAGTTCA
TCCGCCCTATCCCGACCTGGGACGAATGGCCAGAATTTGCCCGCGAGACCTTCCAGGCCTTCCGCACCAC
CGACGTCGGCCGCAAGCTGATCATCGATCAGAACGTTTTTATCGAGGGTACGCTGCCGATGGGTGTCGTC
CGCCCGCTGACTGAAGTCGAGATGGACCATTACCGCGAGCCGTTCCTGAATCCTGTTGACCGCGAGCCAC
TGTGGCGCTTCCCAAACGAGCTGCCAATCGCCGGTGAGCCAGCGAACATCGTCGCGCTGGTCGAAGAATA
CATGGACTGGCTGCACCAGTCCCCTGTCCCGAAGCTGCTGTTCTGGGGCACCCCAGGCGTTCTGATCCCA
CCGGCCGAAGCCGCTCGCCTGGCCAAAAGCCTGCCTAACTGCAAGGCTGTGGACATCGGCCCGGGTCTGA
ATCTGCTGCAAGAAGACAACCCGGACCTGATCGGCAGCGAGATCGCGCGCTGGCTGTCTACTCTGGAGAT
TTCCGGTCATCATCACCATCACCACTAATAGTCAACCGCTGAGCAATAACTAGCATAACCCCTTGGGGCC
TCTAAACGGGTCTTGAGGGGTTTTTTGCTGAAAGGAGGAACTATATCCGGTTCGCTTGCTGTCCATAAAA
CCGCCCAGTCTAGCTATCGCCATGTAAGCCCACTGCAAGCTACCTGCTTTCTCTTTGCGCTTGCGTTTTC
CCTTGTCCAGATAGCCCAGTAGCTGACATTCATCCGGGGTCAGCACCGTTTCTGCGGACTGGCTTTCTAC
GTAATGGTTTCTTAGACGTCAGGTGGCACTTTTCGGGGAAATGTGCGCGGAACCCCTATTTGTTTATTTT
TCTAAATACATTCAAATATGTATCCGCTCATGAGACAATAACCCTGATAAATGCTTCAATAATATTGAAA
AAGGAAGAGTATGAGTATTCAACATTTCCGTGTCGCCCTTATTCCCTTTTTTGCGGCATTTTGCCTTCCT
GTTTTTGCTCACCCAGAAACGCTGGTGAAAGTAAAAGATGCTGAAGATCAGTTGGGTGCACGAGTGGGTT
ACATCGAACTGGATCTCAACAGCGGTAAGATCCTTGAGAGTTTTCGCCCCGAAGAACGTTTTCCAATGAT
GAGCACTTTCAAAGTTCTGCTATGTGGCGCGGTATTATCCCGTATTGACGCCGGGCAAGAGCAACTCGGT
CGCCGCATACACTATTCTCAGAATGACTTGGTTGAGTACTCACCAGTCACAGAAAAGCATCTTACGGATG
GCATGACAGTAAGAGAATTATGCAGTGCTGCCATAACCATGAGTGATAACACTGCGGCCAACTTACTTCT
GACAACTATCGGAGGACCGAAGGAGCTAACCGCTTTTTTGCACAACATGGGGGATCATGTAACTCGCCTT
GATCGTTGGGAACCGGAGCTGAATGAAGCCATACCAAACGACGAGCGTGACACCACGATGCCTGTAGCAA
TGGCAACAACGTTGCGCAAACTATTAACTGGCGAACTACTTACTCTAGCTTCCCGGCAACAATTAATAGA
CTGGATGGAGGCGGATAAAGTTGCAGGACCACTTCTGCGCTCGGCCCTTCCGGCTGGCTGGTTTATTGCT
GATAAATCTGGAGCCGGTGAGCGTGGGTCTCGCGGTATCATTGCAGCACTGGGGCCAGATGGTAAGCCCT
CCCGTATCGTAGTTATCTACACGACGGGGAGTCAGGCAACTATGGATGAACGAAATAGACAGATCGCTGA
GATAGGTGCCTCACTGATTAAGCATTGGTAATTCGAAATGACCGACCAAGCGACGCCCAACCGGTATCAG
CTCACTCAAAGGCGGTAATACGGTTATCCACAGAATCAGGGGATAACGCAGGAAAGAACATGTGAGCAAA
AGGCCAGCAAAAGGCCAGGAACCGTAAAAAGGCCGCGTTGCTGGCGTTTTTCCATAGGCTCCGCCCCCCT
GACGAGCATCACAAAAATCGACGCTCAAGTCAGAGGTGGCGAAACCCGACAGGACTATAAAGATACCAGG
CGTTTCCCCCTGGAAGCTCCCTCGTGCGCTCTCCTGTTCCGACCCTGCCGCTTACCGGATACCTGTCCGC
CTTTCTCCCTTCGGGAAGCGTGGCGCTTTCTCATAGCTCACGCTGTAGGTATCTCAGTTCGGTGTAGGTC
GTTCGCTCCAAGCTGGGCTGTGTGCACGAACCCCCCGTTCAGCCCGACCGCTGCGCCTTATCCGGTAACT
ATCGTCTTGAGTCCAACCCGGTAAGACACGACTTATCGCCACTGGCAGCAGCCACTGGTAACAGGATTAG
CAGAGCGAGGTATGTAGGCGGTGCTACAGAGTTCTTGAAGTGGTGGCCTAACTACGGCTACACTAGAAGG
ACAGTATTTGGTATCTGCGCTCTGCTGAAGCCAGTTACCTTCGGAAAAAGAGTTGGTAGCTCTTGATCCG
GCAAACAAACCACCGCTGGTAGCGGTGGTTTTTTTGTTTGCAAGCAGCAGATTACGCGCAGAAAAAAAGG
ATTTCAAGAAGATCCTTTGATCTTTTCTACGGGGTCTGACGCTCAGTGGAACGAAAACTTCACGTTAAGG
GCATAGCCAGGCATCAAATAAAACGAAAGGCTCAGTCGAAAGACTGGGCCTTTCGTTTTATCTGTTGTTT
GTCGGTGAACGCTCTCCTGAGTAGGACAAATCCGCCGGGAGCGGATTTGAACGTTGCGAAGCAACGGCCC
GGAGGGTGGCGGGCAGGACGCCCGCCATAAACTGCCAGGCATCAAATTAAGCAGAAGGCCATCCTGACGG
ATGGCCTTTTTGCGTTTCTACAAACTCTTTTGTTTATTTTTCTAAATACATTCAAATATGTATCCGCTCA
TGGATCTCGATCCCGCGAAATTAATACGACTCACTATAGGGTATTTTAACTTTACTAAGGAGCGATCGCT
TCCGAATTCCTACCGCGGATATCTAGAGCCACCATGGCGGAGAAAAAGAAAATGGTAACTCAGGGTAACC
AGGAGCCGACAACAACTCCTGACGCAATGGTTCAGCCTTTTACTACCATCCCATTTCCACCACCTCCGCA
GAATGGAATTCCCACAGAGTATGGGGTGCCACACACTCAAGACTATGCCGGCCAGACCGGTGAGCATAAC
CTGACACTCTACGGAAGTACGCAAGCCCACGGGGAGCAGAGCAGCAACTCACCCAGCACACAAAATGGAT
CTCTTACGCAGACAGAAGGTGGAGCACAGACAGACGGCCAGCAGTCACAGACACAAAGTAGTGAAAATTC
AGAGAGTAAATCTACCCCGAAACGGCTGCATGTCTCTAATATTCCTTTCCGCTTCCGGGACCCTGACCTC
CGGCAGATGTTTGGGCAGTTTGGCAAAATCCTAGATGTAGAAATAATCTTTAATGAACGTGGCTCTAAGG
GATTCGGGTTCGTAACTTTCGAGAATAGTGCTGATGCAGACAGGGCCAGGGAGAAATTACACGGCACCGT
GGTAGAGGGCCGTAAAATCGAGGTGAATAATGCTACAGCACGTGTAATGACCAATAAGAAGATGGTCACA
CCATATGCAAATGGTTGGAAATTAAGCCCAGTAGTTGGAGCTGTATATGGTCCGGAGTTATATGCAGCAT
CCAGCTTTCAAGCAGATGTGTCCCTAGGCAATGATGCAGCAGTGCCCCTATCAGGAAGAGGGGGTATCAA
CACTTACATTCCTTTAATCAGTCTCCCTTTAGTTCCTGGCTTCCCTTACCCTACTGCAGCCACCACGGCA
GCCGCTTTCAGAGGAGCCCATTTGAGGGGCAGAGGGCGGACAGTATATGGTGCAGTCCGAGCGGTACCTC
CAACAGCCATCCCCGCCTATCCAGGTGTGGTTTACCAGGACGGATTTTACGGTGCTGACCTCTATGGTGG
ATATGCAGCCTACAGATATGCACAGCCTGCTACTG
